Addgene plasmid #85063: pmScarlet_peroxisome_C1
Purpose: In vivo visualization of the peroxisome (can be used for colocalization studies)
Depositing lab: Dorus Gadella. Depositing organization: University of Amsterdam. Publication: mScarlet: a bright monomeric red fluorescent protein for cellular imaging. Bindels DS, Haarbosch L, van Weeren L, Postma M, Wiese KE, Mastop M, Aumonier S, Gotthard G, Royant A, Hink MA, Gadella TW Jr. Nat Methods. 2016 Nov 21. doi: 10.1038/nmeth.4074. PubMed 27869816.
Backbone
  Vector backbone: pmScarlet_C1
  Backbone manufacturer: Gadella Lab
  Backbone size w/o insert (bp): 4659
  Vector type: Mammalian Expression
  Selectable markers: Neomycin (select with G418)
Growth in bacteria
  Bacterial resistance: Kanamycin, 50 μg/mL
  Growth temperature: 37°C
  Growth strain: DH5alpha
  Copy number: High Copy
Gene/Insert
  Gene/Insert name: Peroxisomal targeting sequence (alt name: SRL)
  Species: H. sapiens (human)
  Insert size (bp): 3
  Promoter: CMV
  Tag / fusion protein: mScarlet (N terminal on backbone)
  Cloning method: Unknown
  Sequencing primers: 5′ AGGTCTATATAAGCAGAGC; 3′ TCTACAAATGTGGTATGGC
Terms and licenses: Academic/Nonprofit Terms; Industry Terms: Not Available to Industry
How to cite: pmScarlet_peroxisome_C1 was a gift from Dorus Gadella (Addgene plasmid # 85063 ; http://n2t.net/addgene:85063 ; RRID:Addgene_85063)
