[The description below was written by a language model from this plasmid's Addgene catalogue record and pLannotate feature annotations shown in this document.]
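Description:
pmScarlet_peroxisome_C1 is a mammalian expression plasmid built on the pmScarlet_C1 backbone, a C1-style fluorescent protein fusion vector of about 4.7 kb. It is maintained in E. coli through a high-copy ColE1/pUC-type origin and also carries an f1 phage origin. A single NeoR/KanR (Tn5 aminoglycoside phosphotransferase) gene serves as the marker in both hosts. A bacterial bla-type promoter placed directly upstream of the SV40 enhancer/early promoter drives it, giving kanamycin resistance in bacteria and G418 resistance in transfected mammalian cells, with an HSV TK polyadenylation signal terminating the cassette. The short ble, bGH poly(A) and SV40 large T antigen fragments in the automated annotation are most likely partial matches to backbone sequence rather than functional elements.

The payload is a cassette in which the human CMV immediate-early enhancer and promoter drive mScarlet, a bright monomeric red fluorescent protein, followed by an SV40 polyadenylation signal. The insert is the peroxisomal targeting sequence SRL, a C-terminal tripeptide of the PTS1 type, placed after mScarlet so that the fluorescent protein sits at the N terminus of the fusion. The catalogue lists the insert size as 3, which appears to correspond to the three residues of the tag. The element is too short to be called as a separate feature in the table. A C-terminal PTS1 signal is recognised by the peroxisomal import machinery, so the otherwise cytosolic red protein is delivered into the peroxisomal matrix.

The stated purpose is in vivo visualisation of peroxisomes in living cells, including use as a red organelle marker in colocalisation studies alongside spectrally distinct fluorescent fusions.
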