Features (pLannotate 1.2.2; 13 found; start..end, strand, type, name):
     61..364     +  enhancer       CMV enhancer: human cytomegalovirus immediate early enhancer
    365..568     +  promoter       CMV promoter: human cytomegalovirus (CMV) immediate early promoter
    613..1308    +  CDS            mScarlet: mScarlet is a basic (constitutively fluorescent) red fluorescent protein published in 2016, derived from synthetic construct. It has moderate acid sensitivity.
   1343..1427    +  CDS            large T antigen (fragment): large T antigen from SV40 (simian virus 40)
   1450..1571    +  polyA_signal   SV40 poly(A) signal: SV40 polyadenylation signal
   1605..2033    -  rep_origin     f1 ori (sequence partly withheld): f1 bacteriophage origin of replication; arrow indicates direction of (+) strand synthesis
   2060..2164    +  promoter       AmpR promoter: bla
   2166..2523    +  promoter       SV40 promoter: SV40 enhancer and early promoter
   2558..3352    +  CDS            NeoR/KanR: aminoglycoside phosphotransferase from Tn5; aph(3')-II (or nptII); confers resistance to neomycin, kanamycin, and G418 (Geneticin®)
   3373..3525    +  CDS            ble (fragment): BLE_KLEPN - Experimental evidence at protein level: Swiss-Prot protein existence level 1. Binding protein with a strong affinity to the bleomycin family of antibiotics. Binds to CL990; an antimitotic-antibiotic compound. From Klebsiella pneumoniae.
   3584..3631    +  polyA_signal   HSV TK poly(A) signal: herpes simplex virus thymidine kinase polyadenylation signal (Cole and Stacy, 1985)
   3722..3738    -  polyA_signal   bGH poly(A) signal (fragment): bovine growth hormone polyadenylation signal
   3960..4548    +  rep_origin     ori: high-copy-number ColE1/pMB1/pBR322/pUC origin of replication
>Addgene plasmid #85063 | pmScarlet_peroxisome_C1 | depositor full sequence | sequence record 163869 | Full Sequence
TAGTTATTAATAGTAATCAATTACGGGGTCATTAGTTCATAGCCCATATATGGAGTTCCGCGTTACATAA
CTTACGGTAAATGGCCCGCCTGGCTGACCGCCCAACGACCCCCGCCCATTGACGTCAATAATGACGTATG
TTCCCATAGTAACGCCAATAGGGACTTTCCATTGACGTCAATGGGTGGAGTATTTACGGTAAACTGCCCA
CTTGGCAGTACATCAAGTGTATCATATGCCAAGTACGCCCCCTATTGACGTCAATGACGGTAAATGGCCC
GCCTGGCATTATGCCCAGTACATGACCTTATGGGACTTTCCTACTTGGCAGTACATCTACGTATTAGTCA
TCGCTATTACCATGGTGATGCGGTTTTGGCAGTACATCAATGGGCGTGGATAGCGGTTTGACTCACGGGG
ATTTCCAAGTCTCCACCCCATTGACGTCAATGGGAGTTTGTTTTGGCACCAAAATCAACGGGACTTTCCA
AAATGTCGTAACAACTCCGCCCCATTGACGCAAATGGGCGGTAGGCGTGTACGGTGGGAGGTCTATATAA
GCAGAGCTGGTTTAGTGAACCGTCAGATCCGCTAGCGCTACCGGTCGCCACCATGGTGAGCAAGGGCGAG
GCAGTGATCAAGGAGTTCATGCGGTTCAAGGTGCACATGGAGGGCTCCATGAACGGCCACGAGTTCGAGA
TCGAGGGCGAGGGCGAGGGCCGCCCCTACGAGGGCACCCAGACCGCCAAGCTGAAGGTGACCAAGGGTGG
CCCCCTGCCCTTCTCCTGGGACATCCTGTCCCCTCAGTTCATGTACGGCTCCAGGGCCTTCACCAAGCAC
CCCGCCGACATCCCCGACTACTATAAGCAGTCCTTCCCCGAGGGCTTCAAGTGGGAGCGCGTGATGAACT
TCGAGGACGGCGGCGCCGTGACCGTGACCCAGGACACCTCCCTGGAGGACGGCACCCTGATCTACAAGGT
GAAGCTCCGCGGCACCAACTTCCCTCCTGACGGCCCCGTAATGCAGAAGAAGACAATGGGCTGGGAAGCA
TCCACCGAGCGGTTGTACCCCGAGGACGGCGTGCTGAAGGGCGACATTAAGATGGCCCTGCGCCTGAAGG
ACGGCGGCCGCTACCTGGCGGACTTCAAGACCACCTACAAGGCCAAGAAGCCCGTGCAGATGCCCGGCGC
CTACAACGTCGACCGCAAGTTGGACATCACCTCCCACAACGAGGACTACACCGTGGTGGAACAGTACGAA
CGCTCCGAGGGCCGCCACTCCACCGGCGGCATGGACGAGCTGTACAAGTCCCGCCTCTAAGGATCCACCG
GATCTAGATAACTGATCATAATCAGCCATACCACATTTGTAGAGGTTTTACTTGCTTTAAAAAACCTCCC
ACACCTCCCCCTGAACCTGAAACATAAAATGAATGCAATTGTTGTTGTTAACTTGTTTATTGCAGCTTAT
AATGGTTACAAATAAAGCAATAGCATCACAAATTTCACAAATAAAGCATTTTTTTCACTGCATTCTAGTT
GTGGTTTGTCCAAACTCATCAATGTATCTTAAGGCGTAAATTGTAAGCGTTAATATTTTGTTAAAATTCG
CGTTAAATTTTTGTTAAATCAGCTCATTTTTTAACCAATAGGCCGAAATCGGCAAAATCCCTTATAAATC
AAAAGAATAGACCGAGATAGGGT
[37 nt withheld, positions 1704-1740]
AAAGAACGTGGACTCCAACGTCAAAGG
[49 nt withheld, positions 1768-1816]
T
[91 nt withheld, positions 1818-1908]
G
[124 nt withheld, positions 1910-2033]
CAGGTGGCACTTTTCGGGGAAATGTGCGCGGAACCCCTATTTGTTTATTTTTCTAAATACATTCAAATAT
GTATCCGCTCATGAGACAATAACCCTGATAAATGCTTCAATAATATTGAAAAAGGAAGAGTCCTGAGGCG
GAAAGAACCAGCTGTGGAATGTGTGTCAGTTAGGGTGTGGAAAGTCCCCAGGCTCCCCAGCAGGCAGAAG
TATGCAAAGCATGCATCTCAATTAGTCAGCAACCAGGTGTGGAAAGTCCCCAGGCTCCCCAGCAGGCAGA
AGTATGCAAAGCATGCATCTCAATTAGTCAGCAACCATAGTCCCGCCCCTAACTCCGCCCATCCCGCCCC
TAACTCCGCCCAGTTCCGCCCATTCTCCGCCCCATGGCTGACTAATTTTTTTTATTTATGCAGAGGCCGA
GGCCGCCTCGGCCTCTGAGCTATTCCAGAAGTAGTGAGGAGGCTTTTTTGGAGGCCTAGGCTTTTGCAAA
GATCGATCAAGAGACAGGATGAGGATCGTTTCGCATGATTGAACAAGATGGATTGCACGCAGGTTCTCCG
GCCGCTTGGGTGGAGAGGCTATTCGGCTATGACTGGGCACAACAGACAATCGGCTGCTCTGATGCCGCCG
TGTTCCGGCTGTCAGCGCAGGGGCGCCCGGTTCTTTTTGTCAAGACCGACCTGTCCGGTGCCCTGAATGA
ACTGCAAGACGAGGCAGCGCGGCTATCGTGGCTGGCCACGACGGGCGTTCCTTGCGCAGCTGTGCTCGAC
GTTGTCACTGAAGCGGGAAGGGACTGGCTGCTATTGGGCGAAGTGCCGGGGCAGGATCTCCTGTCATCTC
ACCTTGCTCCTGCCGAGAAAGTATCCATCATGGCTGATGCAATGCGGCGGCTGCATACGCTTGATCCGGC
TACCTGCCCATTCGACCACCAAGCGAAACATCGCATCGAGCGAGCACGTACTCGGATGGAAGCCGGTCTT
GTCGATCAGGATGATCTGGACGAAGAGCATCAGGGGCTCGCGCCAGCCGAACTGTTCGCCAGGCTCAAGG
CGAGCATGCCCGACGGCGAGGATCTCGTCGTGACCCATGGCGATGCCTGCTTGCCGAATATCATGGTGGA
AAATGGCCGCTTTTCTGGATTCATCGACTGTGGCCGGCTGGGTGTGGCGGACCGCTATCAGGACATAGCG
TTGGCTACCCGTGATATTGCTGAAGAGCTTGGCGGCGAATGGGCTGACCGCTTCCTCGTGCTTTACGGTA
TCGCCGCTCCCGATTCGCAGCGCATCGCCTTCTATCGCCTTCTTGACGAGTTCTTCTGAGCGGGACTCTG
GGGTTCGAAATGACCGACCAAGCGACGCCCAACCTGCCATCACGAGATTTCGATTCCACCGCCGCCTTCT
ATGAAAGGTTGGGCTTCGGAATCGTTTTCCGGGACGCCGGCTGGATGATCCTCCAGCGCGGGGATCTCAT
GCTGGAGTTCTTCGCCCACCCTAGGGGGAGGCTAACTGAAACACGGAAGGAGACAATACCGGAAGGAACC
CGCGCTATGACGGCAATAAAAAGACAGAATAAAACGCACGGTGTTGGGTCGTTTGTTCATAAACGCGGGG
TTCGGTCCCAGGGCTGGCACTCTGTCGATACCCCACCGAGACCCCATTGGGGCCAATACGCCCGCGTTTC
TTCCTTTTCCCCACCCCACCCCCCAAGTTCGGGTGAAGGCCCAGGGCTCGCAGCCAACGTCGGGGCGGCA
GGCCCTGCCATAGCCTCAGGTTACTCATATATACTTTAGATTGATTTAAAACTTCATTTTTAATTTAAAA
GGATCTAGGTGAAGATCCTTTTTGATAATCTCATGACCAAAATCCCTTAACGTGAGTTTTCGTTCCACTG
AGCGTCAGACCCCGTAGAAAAGATCAAAGGATCTTCTTGAGATCCTTTTTTTCTGCGCGTAATCTGCTGC
TTGCAAACAAAAAAACCACCGCTACCAGCGGTGGTTTGTTTGCCGGATCAAGAGCTACCAACTCTTTTTC
CGAAGGTAACTGGCTTCAGCAGAGCGCAGATACCAAATACTGTCCTTCTAGTGTAGCCGTAGTTAGGCCA
CCACTTCAAGAACTCTGTAGCACCGCCTACATACCTCGCTCTGCTAATCCTGTTACCAGTGGCTGCTGCC
AGTGGCGATAAGTCGTGTCTTACCGGGTTGGACTCAAGACGATAGTTACCGGATAAGGCGCAGCGGTCGG
GCTGAACGGGGGGTTCGTGCACACAGCCCAGCTTGGAGCGAACGACCTACACCGAACTGAGATACCTACA
GCGTGAGCTATGAGAAAGCGCCACGCTTCCCGAAGGGAGAAAGGCGGACAGGTATCCGGTAAGCGGCAGG
GTCGGAACAGGAGAGCGCACGAGGGAGCTTCCAGGGGGAAACGCCTGGTATCTTTATAGTCCTGTCGGGT
TTCGCCACCTCTGACTTGAGCGTCGATTTTTGTGATGCTCGTCAGGGGGGCGGAGCCTATGGAAAAACGC
CAGCAACGCGGCCTTTTTACGGTTCCTGGCCTTTTGCTGGCCTTTTGCTCACATGTTCTTTCCTGCGTTA
TCCCCTGATTCTGTGGATAACCGTATTACCGCCATGCAT
