>Addgene plasmid #85063 | pmScarlet_peroxisome_C1 | addgene partial sequence | sequence record 167589 | CMV-F 5'-CGCAAATGGGCGGTAGGCGTG-3'
GTGAACCGTCAGATCCGCTAGCGCTACCGGTCGCCACCATGGTGAGCAAGGGCGAGGCAGTGATCAAGGA
GTTCATGCGGTTCAAGGTGCACATGGAGGGCTCCATGAACGGCCACGAGTTCGAGATCGAGGGCGAGGGC
GAGGGCCGCCCCTACGAGGGCACCCAGACCGCCAAGCTGAAGGTGACCAAGGGTGGCCCCCTGCCCTTCT
CCTGGGACATCCTGTCCCCTCAGTTCATGTACGGCTCCAGGGCCTTCACCAAGCACCCCGCCGACATCCC
CGACTACTATAAGCAGTCCTTCCCCGAGGGCTTCAAGTGGGAGCGCGTGATGAACTTCGAGGACGGCGGC
GCCGTGACCGTGACCCAGGACACCTCCCTGGAGGACGGCACCCTGATCTACAAGGTGAAGCTCCGCGGCA
CCAACTTCCCTCCTGACGGCCCCGTAATGCAGAAGAAGACAATGGGCTGGGAAGCGTCCACCGAGCGGTT
GTACCCCGAGGACGGCGTGCTGAAGGGCGACATTAAGATGGCCCTGCGCCTGAAGGACGGCGGCCGCTAC
CTGGCGGACTTCAAGACCACCTACAAGGCCAAGAAGCCCGTGCAGATGCCCGGCGCCTACAACGTCGACC
GCAAGTTGGACATCACCTCCCACAACGAGGACTACACCGTGGTGGAACAGTACGAACGCTCCGAGGGCCG
CCACTCCACCGGCGGCATGGACGAGCTGTACAAGTCCCGCCTCTAAGGATCCACCGGATCTAGATAACTG
ATCATAATCAGCCATACCACATTTGTAGAGGTTTTACTTGCTTTAAAAAACCTCCCACACCTCCCCCTGA
ACCTGAAACATAAAATGAATGCAATTGTTGTTGTTAACTTGTTTATTGCAGCTTATAATGGTTACAAATA
AAGCAATAGCATCACAAATTTCACAAATAAAGCATTTTTTTCACTGCA
