>Addgene plasmid #85063 | pmScarlet_peroxisome_C1 | addgene partial sequence | sequence record 167591 | SV40pA-R 5'-GAAATTTGTGATGCTATTGC-3'
CTGCATAACAGTTAACAACAACAATTGCATTCATTTTATGTTTCAGGTTCAGGGGGAGGTGTGGGAGGTT
TTTTAAAGCAAGTAAAACCTCTACAAATGTGGTATGGCTGATTATGATCAGTTATCTAGATCCGGTGGAT
CCTTAGAGGCGGGACTTGTACAGCTCGTCCATGCCGCCGGTGGAGTGGCGGCCCTCGGAGCGTTCGTACT
GTTCCACCACGGTGTAGTCCTCGTTGTGGGAGGTGATGTCCAACTTGCGGTCGACGTTGTAGGCGCCGGG
CATCTGCACGGGCTTCTTGGCCTTGTAGGTGGTCTTGAAGTCCGCCAGGTAGCGGCCGCCGTCCTTCAGG
CGCAGGGCCATCTTAATGTCGCCCTTCAGCACGCCGTCCTCGGGGTACAACCGCTCGGTGGACGCTTCCC
AGCCCATTGTCTTCTTCTGCATTACGGGGCCGTCAGGAGGGAAGTTGGTGCCGCGGAGCTTCACCTTGTA
GATCAGGGTGCCGTCCTCCAGGGAGGTGTCCTGGGTCACGGTCACGGCGCCGCCGTCCTCGAAGTTCATC
ACGCGCTCCCACTTGAAGCCCTCGGGGAAGGACTGCTTAT
